>Addgene plasmid #99355 | pJC20Tpm1 | addgene full sequence | sequence record 190870 | Addgene NGS Result
CCCTATAGTGAGTCGTATTAATTTCGCGGGATCGAGATCCTGCATTAATGAATCGGCCAACGCGCGGGGA
GAGGCGGTTTGCGTATTGGGCGCTCTTCCGCTTCCTCGCTCACTGACTCGCTGCGCTCGGTCGTTCGGCT
GCGGCGAGCGGTATCAGCTCACTCAAAGGCGGTAATACGGTTATCCACAGAATCAGGGGATAACGCAGGA
AAGAACATGTGAGCAAAAGGCCAGCAAAAGGCCAGGAACCGTAAAAAGGCCGCGTTGCTGGCGTTTTTCC
ATAGGCTCCGCCCCCCTGACGAGCATCACAAAAATCGACGCTCAAGTCAGAGGTGGCGAAACCCGACAGG
ACTATAAAGATACCAGGCGTTTCCCCCTGGAAGCTCCCTCGTGCGCTCTCCTGTTCCGACCCTGCCGCTT
ACCGGATACCTGTCCGCCTTTCTCCCTTCGGGAAGCGTGGCGCTTTCTCATAGCTCACGCTGTAGGTATC
TCAGTTCGGTGTAGGTCGTTCGCTCCAAGCTGGGCTGTGTGCACGAACCCCCCGTTCAGCCCGACCGCTG
CGCCTTATCCGGTAACTATCGTCTTGAGTCCAACCCGGTAAGACACGACTTATCGCCACTGGCAGCAGCC
ACTGGTAACAGGATTAGCAGAGCGAGGTATGTAGGCGGTGCTACAGAGTTCTTGAAGTGGTGGCCTAACT
ACGGCTACACTAGAAGAACAGTATTTGGTATCTGCGCTCTGCTGAAGCCAGTTACCTTCGGAAAAAGAGT
TGGTAGCTCTTGATCCGGCAAACAAACCACCGCTGGTAGCGGTGGTTTTTTTGTTTGCAAGCAGCAGATT
ACGCGCAGAAAAAAAGGATCTCAAGAAGATCCTTTGATCTTTTCTACGGGGTCTGACGCTCAGTGGAACG
AAAACTCACGTTAAGGGATTTTGGTCATGAGATTATCAAAAAGGATCTTCACCTAGATCCTTTTAAATTA
AAAATGAAGTTTTAAATCAATCTAAAGTATATATGAGTAAACTTGGTCTGACAGTTACCAATGCTTAATC
AGTGAGGCACCTATCTCAGCGATCTGTCTATTTCGTTCATCCATAGTTGCCTGACTCCCCGTCGTGTAGA
TAACTACGATACGGGAGGGCTTACCATCTGGCCCCAGTGCTGCAATGATACCGCGAGACCCACGCTCACC
GGCTCCAGATTTATCAGCAATAAACCAGCCAGCCGGAAGGGCCGAGCGCAGAAGTGGTCCTGCAACTTTA
TCCGCCTCCATCCAGTCTATTAATTGTTGCCGGGAAGCTAGAGTAAGTAGTTCGCCAGTTAATAGTTTGC
GCAACGTTGTTGCCATTGCTACAGGCATCGTGGTGTCACGCTCGTCGTTTGGTATGGCTTCATTCAGCTC
CGGTTCCCAACGATCAAGGCGAGTTACATGATCCCCCATGTTGTGCAAAAAAGCGGTTAGCTCCTTCGGT
CCTCCGATCGTTGTCAGAAGTAAGTTGGCCGCAGTGTTATCACTCATGGTTATGGCAGCACTGCATAATT
CTCTTACTGTCATGCCATCCGTAAGATGCTTTTCTGTGACTGGTGAGTACTCAACCAAGTCATTCTGAGA
ATAGTGTATGCGGCGACCGAGTTGCTCTTGCCCGGCGTCAACACGGGATAATACCGCGCCACATAGCAGA
ACTTTAAAAGTGCTCATCATTGGAAAACGTTCTTCGGGGCGAAAACTCTCAAGGATCTTACCGCTGTTGA
GATCCAGTTCGATGTAACCCACTCGTGCACCCAACTGATCTTCAGCATCTTTTACTTTCACCAGCGTTTC
TGGGTGAGCAAAAACAGGAAGGCAAAATGCCGCAAAAAAGGGAATAAGGGCGACACGGAAATGTTGAATA
CTCATACTCTTCCTTTTTCAATATTATTGAAGCATTTATCAGGGTTATTGTCTCATGAGCGGATACATAT
TTGAATGTATTTAGAAAAATAAACAAATAGGGGTTCCGCGCACATTTCCCCGAAAAGTGCCACCTGACGT
CTAAGAAACCATTATTATCATGACATTAACCTATAAAAATAGGCGTATCACGAGGCCCTTTCGTCTTCAA
GAATTATCCGGATATAGTTCCTCCTTTCAGCAAAAAACCCCTCAAGACCCGTTTAGAGGCCCCAAGGGGT
TATGCTAGTTATTGCTCAGCGGTGGCAGCAGCCAACTCAGCTTCCTTTCGGGCTTTGTTAGCAGCCGGAT
CAGTTAGCTAGGGCCCGGGATCCTCACAAGTTTTCCAGAGATGCAGCAATTTCGTCCAGTTCCTTCTTTG
CGTCTTCGTACTTGACGGTCAATTCCTCGTTCTTTCTTTCCCATTCTTCTCTTTGTTCTTCCAAGGCAGC
TACTCTTCTTTCCAATTGATCTGCCTTCAAGTCGGACTCTCTCAATTTCTCAGTGGTTTCCTTTAGCTTG
GTGTCGCTTTCCTCCAAGTCTTCTTCCAATTGCTGGTTCTTCTTGGAGAAATTGTCGTTGTTGGACTGCA
AGTGGTGAGAGTCCTCGGACAATTGCTTGGATTCAGCCAATTCTGCTTCCAACTTCTCGATCTCTTCCTC
CAATTGCTGGTTCTTCACCGTCAAGGACTTGATCTGATTTTCTTTTTCAACGTTATCCTGTTCTGTTTGC
TTAGAGTCAGAAAGTCCCGCTTCCAGCTTCTCGATCTCATCCTCCAATTGCTGGTTTTTGACGGTTAAAG
ACTTGATCTGATTCTCCTTTTCGACGTTCTCTTGCTCCAAGTCCTTGTTCTTCTCTTTCAACTCCTCGTA
CTTCTCCTGCCATGATTCGGCTTCCAACTTCAAGTTGCTTAGCTTTTCTCTGATTTTGTCCATATGTATA
TCTCCTTCTTAAAGTTAAACAAAATTATTTCTAGAGGGAAACCGTTGTGGTCT
Features (pLannotate 1.2.2; 9 found; start..end, strand, type, name):
      2..20      -  promoter       T7 promoter: promoter for bacteriophage T7 RNA polymerase
     40..93      -  CDS            lacI (fragment): lac repressor; lacI; The lac repressor binds to the lac operator to inhibit transcription in E. coli. This inhibition can be relieved by adding lactose or isopropyl-β-D-thiogalactopyranoside (IPTG).
    276..864     -  rep_origin     ori: high-copy-number ColE1/pMB1/pBR322/pUC origin of replication
   1035..1895    -  CDS            AmpR: β-lactamase; bla; confers resistance to ampicillin, carbenicillin, and related antibiotics
   1896..2000    -  promoter       AmpR promoter: bla
   2131..2178    -  terminator     T7 terminator: transcription terminator for bacteriophage T7 RNA polymerase
   2186..2235    -  CDS            SET1 (fragment): solubility-enhancement tag derived from T7 phage gene 10B
   2267..2863    -  CDS            TPM1: TPM1_YEAST - Experimental evidence at protein level: Swiss-Prot protein existence level 1. From Saccharomyces cerevisiae (strain ATCC 204508 / S288c) (Baker's yeast).
   2871..2893    -  RBS            RBS: efficient ribosome binding site from bacteriophage T7 gene 10 (Olins and Rangwala, 1989)
