[The description below was written by a language model from this plasmid's Addgene catalogue record and pLannotate feature annotations shown in this document.]
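Description:
pJC20Tpm1 is a small (about 2.9 kb) bacterial expression plasmid built on the pJC20 backbone for producing the budding yeast (Saccharomyces cerevisiae) tropomyosin Tpm1 in E. coli. It replicates from a high-copy ColE1/pUC-type origin and is selected with ampicillin through a β-lactamase gene driven by its own bla promoter.

The payload is the roughly 600 bp TPM1 (YNL079C) coding sequence, inserted between NdeI and BamHI sites that both remain intact. Use of NdeI is consistent with the insert's own start codon being placed directly behind the vector's translation signals. All annotated features lie on the same strand. The expression cassette reads in the order T7 promoter, the efficient ribosome binding site from phage T7 gene 10, the TPM1 open reading frame, and a T7 terminator. Transcription therefore depends on T7 RNA polymerase, so expression requires a host strain that supplies this enzyme, whereas a standard cloning strain serves for propagation.

The record lists no affinity or epitope tag. The feature table does flag a short fragment resembling a gene 10-derived solubility tag between the TPM1 coding sequence and the terminator. It also flags a small lacI fragment near the promoter. Both are brief partial matches that look like vector remnants, not functional elements; no complete lac repressor gene and no lac operator are annotated.

The stated purpose is bacterial expression of Tpm1. The associated publication concerns how acetylation regulates tropomyosin function in yeast, which suggests the recombinant protein was made for biochemical studies of that kind.
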