Addgene plasmid #99355: pJC20Tpm1
Purpose: Bacterial expression of budding yeast (S. cerevisiae) Tropomyosin, Tpm1
Depositing lab: Dan Mulvihill. Depositing organization: London and South East University Group (LASE). Publication: Acetylation regulates tropomyosin function in the fission yeast Schizosaccharomyces pombe. Skoumpla K, Coulton AT, Lehman W, Geeves MA, Mulvihill DP. J Cell Sci. 2007 May 1;120(Pt 9):1635-45. 10.1242/jcs.001115 PubMed 17452625.
Backbone
  Vector backbone: pJC20
  Total vector size (bp): 2924
  Vector type: Bacterial Expression
Growth in bacteria
  Bacterial resistance: Ampicillin, 100 μg/mL
  Growth temperature: 37°C
  Growth strain: DH5alpha
  Copy number: High Copy
Gene/Insert
  Gene/Insert name: Tropomyosin
  Species: S. cerevisiae (budding yeast)
  Insert size (bp): 600
  Entrez Gene: TPM1 (a.k.a. YNL079C)
  Promoter: T7
  Cloning method: Restriction Enzyme; 5′ cloning site NdeI (not destroyed); 3′ cloning site BamHI (not destroyed)
  Sequencing primers: 5′ T7 forward; 3′ T7 terminal
Terms and licenses: Academic/Nonprofit Terms; Industry Terms: Not Available to Industry
How to cite: pJC20Tpm1 was a gift from Dan Mulvihill (Addgene plasmid # 99355 ; http://n2t.net/addgene:99355 ; RRID:Addgene_99355)
